Addgene plasmid #29489: pJ139
Depositing lab: Jonathan Tait. Depositing organization: University of Washington. Publication: Essential role of B-helix calcium binding sites in annexin V-membrane binding. Jin M, Smith C, Hsieh HY, Gibson DF, Tait JF. J Biol Chem 2004; 279:40351-57. 10.1074/jbc.M405846200 PubMed 15280367.
Backbone
  Vector backbone: pETBlue 1
  Backbone manufacturer: Novagen
  Backbone size w/o insert (bp): 4457
  Vector type: Bacterial Expression
  Selectable markers: Chloramphenicol for pLacI
Growth in bacteria
  Bacterial resistance: Ampicillin, 100 μg/mL
  Growth temperature: 37°C
  Growth strain: DH5alpha
  Copy number: High Copy
Gene/Insert
  Gene/Insert name: annexin V-128 (alt names: Annexin A5-128; Annexin V)
  Species: H. sapiens (human)
  Insert size (bp): 980
  Mutation: Deletion of the initiator Met at position 1 of wild-type annexin V and a point mutation changing Cys 316 to Ser. Glu72Gln (caa) and Asp303Asn (aat)
  GenBank ID: NM_001154
  Entrez Gene: ANXA5 (a.k.a. ANX5, CPB-I, ENX2, HEL-S-7, PP4, RPRGL3, VAC-alph)
  Tag / fusion protein: (Met)-Ala-Gly-Gly-Cys-Gly-His (N terminal on insert)
  Cloning method: Restriction Enzyme; 5′ cloning site Eco RV (destroyed during cloning); 3′ cloning site Eco RV (destroyed during cloning)
  Sequencing primers: 5′ T7 promoter; 3′ pETBlueDOWN primer #70603-3
Terms and licenses: Academic/Nonprofit Terms; Industry Terms: Not Available to Industry
How to cite: pJ139 was a gift from Jonathan Tait (Addgene plasmid # 29489 ; http://n2t.net/addgene:29489 ; RRID:Addgene_29489)
