[The description below was written by a language model from this plasmid's Addgene catalogue record.]
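Description:
pJ139 is a bacterial expression plasmid built on the Novagen pETBlue-1 backbone (about 4.5 kb without insert) and carrying a roughly 980 bp human annexin V (ANXA5) coding sequence in the variant form called annexin V-128. It is a high-copy plasmid selected with ampicillin. The record also lists chloramphenicol as a marker for pLacI, the separate helper plasmid that supplies lac repressor in pETBlue expression hosts, so that resistance belongs to the host system and not to pJ139 itself. The insert was placed at the EcoRV site, which was destroyed at both junctions during cloning. The promoter is not explicitly stated, but the listed T7 promoter sequencing primer fits the T7-driven expression usual for the pETBlue system, which requires a host providing T7 RNA polymerase.

The encoded protein lacks the native initiator methionine and instead begins with a short N-terminal extension, (Met)-Ala-Gly-Gly-Cys-Gly-His. The Cys316Ser substitution removes a native cysteine, so the tag cysteine presumably serves as a defined site for chelation or chemical labelling, although the record does not state the tag's purpose. Two further substitutions, Glu72Gln and Asp303Asn, replace acidic residues with their uncharged amide counterparts. The associated study examined the role of B-helix calcium-binding sites in annexin V membrane binding, so this construct appears to be one of a series of site-directed mutants. It would be used to produce recombinant protein for testing how loss of particular calcium-binding sites affects calcium-dependent membrane association.

No feature table was provided, so this description rests on the catalogue fields alone.
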