>Addgene plasmid #29489 | pJ139 | addgene partial sequence | sequence record 34917 | 29489 with T7-term
AATAACAAAGAGTTTGTAGAAACGCAAAAAGGCCATCCGTCAGGATGGCCTTCTGCTTAATTTGATGCCT
GGCAGTTTATGGCGGGCGTCCTGCCCGCCACCCTCCGGGCCGTTGCTTCGCAACGTTCAAATCCGCTCCC
GGCGGATTTGTCCTACTCAGGAGAGCGTTCACCGACAAACAACAGATAAAACGAAAGGCCCAGTCTTTCG
ACTGAGCCTTTCGTTTTATTTGATGCCTGGCAGTTCCCTACTCTCGCATGGGGAGACCCCACACTACCAT
CGGCGCTACGGCGTTTCACTTCTGAGTTCGGCATGGGGTCAGGTGGGACCACCGCGCTACTGCCGCCAGG
CAAATTCTGTTTTATCAGCCTAGGCCCTTTCGTCTTCAAGAATTATCATGTTTGACAGCTTATCATCGAA
TAGCTTTAATGCGGTAGTTTATCACAGTTAAATTGCTAACGCAGTCAGGAGTATTGATTATGACTATGAT
TACAACGCCCGGGCAGGAATTCGATTTAGTCATCTTCTCCAGAGAGCAGCAGAAGAGCTTTCTTATAGTC
CCCAGATGTATTTCCCTTAATCATGGAATAAAGAGAGGTGGCAAAATTCTTCCTAAACTCCTTCCTGATG
TTAAACAGATCAATCTCACTCCTGGAAACCATGACTCTGATGAGGGTATGATCATCTGTCCCAGCTCCCT
TCATAGCATAATAGAGGGTCTCTGCAAGGTAGGCAGGTATACTTCGAATAGATTTCACAACAGCAAGGAG
TAGTTGCTCTAAATTGCCAGAAGTCTCGCGGTCAATGGTTTCCTCAATTTGAAATCCTGATATAGTCATG
TACTTGTCAAACACCTTTCTCAAATGAGACACACTTCGTGTTCCAAAGATGGTGATAAACTTTTCTTCAT
CTGTCCCCCATTTAAGTTCTCCAGCCTGAAA
