>Addgene plasmid #29489 | pJ139 | addgene partial sequence | sequence record 34918 | 29489 with M13pUC-Fwd
ATGGCTGCAGAATAATTTTGTTTACTTTAAGAAGGAGATATAGATATGGCGGGTGGTTGTGGTCACGCAC
AGGTTCTCAGAGGCACTGTGACTGACTTCCCTGGATTTGATGAGCGGGCTGATGCAGAAACTCTTCGGAA
GGCTATGAAAGGCTTGGGCACAGATGAGGAGAGCATCCTGACTCTGTTGACATCCCGAAGTAATGCTCAG
CGCCAGGAAATCTCTGCAGCTTTTAAGACTCTGTTTGGCAGGGATCTTCTGGATGACCTGAAATCACAAC
TAACTGGAAAATTTGAAAAATTAATTGTGGCTCTGATGAAACCCTCTCGGCTTTATGATGCTTATGAACT
GAAACATGCCTTGAAGGGAGCTGGAACAAATGAAAAAGTACTGACAGAAATTATTGCTTCAAGGACACCT
GAAGAACTGAGAGCCATCAAACAAGTTTATGAAGAAGAATATGGCTCAAGCCTGGAAGATGACGTGGTGG
GGGACACTTCAGGGTACTACCAGCGGATGTTGGTGGTTCTCCTTCAGGCTAACAGAGACCCTGATGCTGG
AATTGATGAAGCTCAAGTTGAACAAGATGCTCAGGCTTTATTTCAGGCTGGAGAACTTAAATGGGGGACA
GATGAAGAAAAGTTTATCACCATCTTTGGAACACGAAGTGTGTCTCATTTGAGAAAGGTGTTTGACAAGT
ACATGACTATATCAGGATTTCAAATTGAGGAAACCATTGACCGCGAGACTTCTGGCAATTTAGAGCAACT
ACTCCTTGCTGTTGTGAA
